>Addgene plasmid #86626 | pHaloTag-PS | addgene full sequence | sequence record 173579 | Addgene NGS Result
CAAAGGATCTTCTTGAGATCCTTTTTTTCTGCGCGTAATCTGCTGCTTGCAAACAAAAAAACCACCGCTA
CCAGCGGTGGTTTGTTTGCCGGATCAAGAGCTACCAACTCTTTTTCCGAAGGTAACTGGCTTCAGCAGAG
CGCAGATACCAAATACTGTTCTTCTAGTGTAGCCGTAGTTAGGCCACCACTTCAAGAACTCTGTAGCACC
GCCTACATACCTCGCTCTGCTAATCCTGTTACCAGTGGCTGCTGCCAGTGGCGATAAGTCGTGTCTTACC
GGGTTGGACTCAAGACGATAGTTACCGGATAAGGCGCAGCGGTCGGGCTGAACGGGGGGTTCGTGCACAC
AGCCCAGCTTGGAGCGAACGACCTACACCGAACTGAGATACCTACAGCGTGAGCTATGAGAAAGCGCCAC
GCTTCCCGAAGGGAGAAAGGCGGACAGGTATCCGGTAAGCGGCAGGGTCGGAACAGGAGAGCGCACGAGG
GAGCTTCCAGGGGGAAACGCCTGGTATCTTTATAGTCCTGTCGGGTTTCGCCACCTCTGACTTGAGCGTC
GATTTTTGTGATGCTCGTCAGGGGGGCGGAGCCTATGGAAAAACGCCAGCAACGCGGCCTTTTTACGGTT
CCTGGCCTTTTGCTGGCCTTTTGCTCACATGTTCTTTCCTGCGTTATCCCCTGATTCTGTGGATAACCGT
ATTACCGCCATGCATTAGTTATTAATAGTAATCAATTACGGGGTCATTAGTTCATAGCCCATATATGGAG
TTCCGCGTTACATAACTTACGGTAAATGGCCCGCCTGGCTGACCGCCCAACGACCCCCGCCCATTGACGT
CAATAATGACGTATGTTCCCATAGTAACGCCAATAGGGACTTTCCATTGACGTCAATGGGTGGAGTATTT
ACGGTAAACTGCCCACTTGGCAGTACATCAAGTGTATCATATGCCAAGTACGCCCCCTATTGACGTCAAT
GACGGTAAATGGCCCGCCTGGCATTATGCCCAGTACATGACCTTATGGGACTTTCCTACTTGGCAGTACA
TCTACGTATTAGTCATCGCTATTACCATGGTGATGCGGTTTTGGCAGTACATCAATGGGCGTGGATAGCG
GTTTGACTCACGGGGATTTCCAAGTCTCCACCCCATTGACGTCAATGGGAGTTTGTTTTGGCACCAAAAT
CAACGGGACTTTCCAAAATGTCGTAACAACTCCGCCCCATTGACGCAAATGGGCGGTAGGCGTGTACGGT
GGGAGGTCTATATAAGCAGAGCTGGTTTAGTGAACCGTCAGATCCGCTAGCAAAGCCACCATGGCAGAAA
TCGGTACTGGCTTTCCATTCGACCCCCATTATGTGGAAGTCCTGGGCGAGCGCATGCACTACGTCGATGT
TGGTCCGCGCGATGGCACCCCTGTGCTGTTCCTGCACGGTAACCCGACCTCCTCCTACGTGTGGCGCAAC
ATCATCCCGCATGTTGCACCGACCCATCGCTGCATTGCTCCAGACCTGATCGGTATGGGCAAATCCGACA
AACCAGACCTGGGTTATTTCTTCGACGACCACGTCCGCTTCATGGATGCCTTCATCGAAGCCCTGGGTCT
GGAAGAGGTCGTCCTGGTCATTCACGACTGGGGCTCCGCTCTGGGTTTCCACTGGGCCAAGCGCAATCCA
GAGCGCGTCAAAGGTATTGCATTTATGGAGTTCATCCGCCCTATCCCGACCTGGGACGAATGGCCAGAAT
TTGCCCGCGAGACCTTCCAGGCCTTCCGCACCACCGACGTCGGCCGCAAGCTGATCATCGATCAGAACGT
TTTTATCGAGGGTACGCTGCCGATGGGTGTCGTCCGCCCGCTGACTGAAGTCGAGATGGACCATTACCGC
GAGCCGTTCCTGAATCCTGTTGACCGCGAGCCACTGTGGCGCTTCCCAAACGAGCTGCCAATCGCCGGTG
AGCCAGCGAACATCGTCGCGCTGGTCGAAGAATACATGGACTGGCTGCACCAGTCCCCTGTCCCGAAGCT
GCTGTTCTGGGGCACCCCAGGCGTTCTGATCCCACCGGCCGAAGCCGCTCGCCTGGCCAAAAGCCTGCCT
AACTGCAAGGCTGTGGACATCGGCCCGGGTCTGAATCTGCTGCAAGAAGACAACCCGGACCTGATCGGCA
GCGAGATCGCGCGCTGGCTGTCGACGCTCGAGATTTCCGGCTCCGGACTCAGATCTCGAGCTGTTGAACT
AGATCCTGAGTTTGAACCTCGTGCCAGAGAGCGTGCTTACGCCTTCGGACACTAAGAATTCTGCAGTCGA
CGGTACCGCGGGCCCGGGATCCACCGGATCTAGATAACTGATCATAATCAGCCATACCACATTTGTAGAG
GTTTTACTTGCTTTAAAAAACCTCCCACACCTCCCCCTGAACCTGAAACATAAAATGAATGCAATTGTTG
TTGTTAACTTGTTTATTGCAGCTTATAATGGTTACAAATAAAGCAATAGCATCACAAATTTCACAAATAA
AGCATTTTTTTCACTGCATTCTAGTTGTGGTTTGTCCAAACTCATCAATGTATCTTAACGCGTAAATTGT
AAGCGTTAATATTTTGTTAAAATTCGCGTTAAATTTTTGTTAAATCAGCTCATTTTTTAACCAATAGGCC
GAAATCGGCAAAATCCCTTATAAATCAAAAGAATAGACCGAGATAGGGT
[37 nt withheld, positions 2710-2746]
AAAGAACGTGGACTCCAACGTCAAAGG
[49 nt withheld, positions 2774-2822]
T
[91 nt withheld, positions 2824-2914]
G
[124 nt withheld, positions 2916-3039]
CAGGTGGCACTTTTCGGGGAAATGTGCGCGGAACCCCTATTTGTTTATTTTTCTAAATACATTCAAATAT
GTATCCGCTCATGAGACAATAACCCTGATAAATGCTTCAATAATATTGAAAAAGGAAGAGTCCTGAGGCG
GAAAGAACCAGCTGTGGAATGTGTGTCAGTTAGGGTGTGGAAAGTCCCCAGGCTCCCCAGCAGGCAGAAG
TATGCAAAGCATGCATCTCAATTAGTCAGCAACCAGGTGTGGAAAGTCCCCAGGCTCCCCAGCAGGCAGA
AGTATGCAAAGCATGCATCTCAATTAGTCAGCAACCATAGTCCCGCCCCTAACTCCGCCCATCCCGCCCC
TAACTCCGCCCAGTTCCGCCCATTCTCCGCCCCATGGCTGACTAATTTTTTTTATTTATGCAGAGGCCGA
GGCCGCCTCGGCCTCTGAGCTATTCCAGAAGTAGTGAGGAGGCTTTTTTGGAGGCCTAGGCTTTTGCAAA
GATCGATCAAGAGACAGGATGAGGATCGTTTCGCATGATTGAACAAGATGGATTGCACGCAGGTTCTCCG
GCCGCTTGGGTGGAGAGGCTATTCGGCTATGACTGGGCACAACAGACAATCGGCTGCTCTGATGCCGCCG
TGTTCCGGCTGTCAGCGCAGGGGCGCCCGGTTCTTTTTGTCAAGACCGACCTGTCCGGTGCCCTGAATGA
ACTGCAAGACGAGGCAGCGCGGCTATCGTGGCTGGCCACGACGGGCGTTCCTTGCGCAGCTGTGCTCGAC
GTTGTCACTGAAGCGGGAAGGGACTGGCTGCTATTGGGCGAAGTGCCGGGGCAGGATCTCCTGTCATCTC
ACCTTGCTCCTGCCGAGAAAGTATCCATCATGGCTGATGCAATGCGGCGGCTGCATACGCTTGATCCGGC
TACCTGCCCATTCGACCACCAAGCGAAACATCGCATCGAGCGAGCACGTACTCGGATGGAAGCCGGTCTT
GTCGATCAGGATGATCTGGACGAAGAGCATCAGGGGCTCGCGCCAGCCGAACTGTTCGCCAGGCTCAAGG
CGAGCATGCCCGACGGCGAGGATCTCGTCGTGACCCATGGCGATGCCTGCTTGCCGAATATCATGGTGGA
AAATGGCCGCTTTTCTGGATTCATCGACTGTGGCCGGCTGGGTGTGGCGGACCGCTATCAGGACATAGCG
TTGGCTACCCGTGATATTGCTGAAGAGCTTGGCGGCGAATGGGCTGACCGCTTCCTCGTGCTTTACGGTA
TCGCCGCTCCCGATTCGCAGCGCATCGCCTTCTATCGCCTTCTTGACGAGTTCTTCTGAGCGGGACTCTG
GGGTTCGAAATGACCGACCAAGCGACGCCCAACCTGCCATCACGAGATTTCGATTCCACCGCCGCCTTCT
ATGAAAGGTTGGGCTTCGGAATCGTTTTCCGGGACGCCGGCTGGATGATCCTCCAGCGCGGGGATCTCAT
GCTGGAGTTCTTCGCCCACCCTAGGGGGAGGCTAACTGAAACACGGAAGGAGACAATACCGGAAGGAACC
CGCGCTATGACGGCAATAAAAAGACAGAATAAAACGCACGGTGTTGGGTCGTTTGTTCATAAACGCGGGG
TTCGGTCCCAGGGCTGGCACTCTGTCGATACCCCACCGAGACCCCATTGGGGCCAATACGCCCGCGTTTC
TTCCTTTTCCCCACCCCACCCCCCAAGTTCGGGTGAAGGCCCAGGGCTCGCAGCCAACGTCGGGGCGGCA
GGCCCTGCCATAGCCTCAGGTTACTCATATATACTTTAGATTGATTTAAAACTTCATTTTTAATTTAAAA
GGATCTAGGTGAAGATCCTTTTTGATAATCTCATGACCAAAATCCCTTAACGTGAGTTTTCGTTCCACTG
AGCGTCAGACCCCGTAGAAAAGAT
Features (pLannotate 1.2.2; 15 found; start..end, strand, type, name):
     13..601     +  rep_origin     ori: high-copy-number ColE1/pMB1/pBR322/pUC origin of replication
    776..1079    +  enhancer       CMV enhancer: human cytomegalovirus immediate early enhancer
   1080..1283    +  promoter       CMV promoter: human cytomegalovirus (CMV) immediate early promoter
   1321..2211    +  CDS            HaloTag®: modified bacterial dehalogenase that forms covalent bonds with chloroalkane derivatives
   2212..2232    +  misc_feature   MCS (fragment): multiple cloning site
   2296..2332    +  misc_feature   MCS (fragment): multiple cloning site
   2349..2433    +  CDS            large T antigen (fragment): large T antigen from SV40 (simian virus 40)
   2456..2577    +  polyA_signal   SV40 poly(A) signal: SV40 polyadenylation signal
   2611..3039    -  rep_origin     f1 ori (sequence partly withheld): f1 bacteriophage origin of replication; arrow indicates direction of (+) strand synthesis
   3066..3170    +  promoter       AmpR promoter: bla
   3172..3529    +  promoter       SV40 promoter: SV40 enhancer and early promoter
   3564..4358    +  CDS            NeoR/KanR: aminoglycoside phosphotransferase from Tn5; aph(3')-II (or nptII); confers resistance to neomycin, kanamycin, and G418 (Geneticin®)
   4379..4531    +  CDS            ble (fragment): BLE_KLEPN - Experimental evidence at protein level: Swiss-Prot protein existence level 1. Binding protein with a strong affinity to the bleomycin family of antibiotics. Binds to CL990; an antimitotic-antibiotic compound. From Klebsiella pneumoniae.
   4590..4637    +  polyA_signal   HSV TK poly(A) signal: herpes simplex virus thymidine kinase polyadenylation signal (Cole and Stacy, 1985)
   4728..4744    -  polyA_signal   bGH poly(A) signal (fragment): bovine growth hormone polyadenylation signal
