[The description below was written by a language model from this plasmid's Addgene catalogue record and pLannotate feature annotations shown in this document.]
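Description:
pHaloTag-PS is a mammalian expression plasmid built on the pHaloTag-C1 backbone, a layout in which the tag sits upstream of the cloning site so that inserts are fused to the C-terminus of HaloTag. It is a 4,953 nt high-copy plasmid that replicates in E. coli from a ColE1/pUC-type origin and is selected with kanamycin. The resistance cassette is the dual-purpose NeoR/KanR gene (Tn5 aminoglycoside phosphotransferase), preceded by both a bacterial bla-type promoter and the SV40 enhancer/early promoter and followed by the HSV TK polyadenylation signal, so the same gene can give kanamycin resistance in bacteria and G418 resistance in transfected mammalian cells. An f1 origin is also present. The short annotated fragments of ble, SV40 large T antigen and the bGH poly(A) signal appear to be backbone remnants or partial matches rather than functional parts.

The payload is driven by the human CMV immediate early enhancer and promoter and terminated by the SV40 poly(A) signal. It encodes HaloTag, a modified bacterial dehalogenase that bonds covalently to chloroalkane ligands, allowing labelling with fluorescent or affinity ligands. According to the record, this is fused to a short Akt pseudosubstrate peptide, named PS(RA). The peptide is not annotated as its own feature, but an unannotated gap between the two multiple cloning site fragments immediately downstream of HaloTag is the likely position of the insert. The stated purpose is simply expression of the HaloTag-labelled Akt pseudosubstrate in mammalian cells. The associated publication concerns the restriction of Akt activity to cellular membranes by PI(3,4,5)P3 engagement, but the record does not detail how the construct was used experimentally.
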