Addgene plasmid #86626: pHaloTag-PS
Purpose: Expresses Akt pseudosubstrate tagged with a HaloTag
Depositing lab: Thomas Leonard & Ivan Yudushkin. Depositing organization: Medical University of Vienna. Publication: PI(3,4,5)P3 Engagement Restricts Akt Activity to Cellular Membranes. Ebner M, Lucic I, Leonard TA, Yudushkin I. Mol Cell. 2017 Feb 2;65(3):416-431.e6. doi: 10.1016/j.molcel.2016.12.028. PubMed 28157504.
Backbone
  Vector backbone: pHaloTag-C1
  Vector type: Mammalian Expression
Growth in bacteria
  Bacterial resistance: Kanamycin, 50 μg/mL
  Growth temperature: 37°C
  Growth strain: DH5alpha
  Copy number: High Copy
Gene/Insert
  Gene/Insert name: HaloTag-PS(RA) (alt names: PS: Akt pseudosubstrate (VELDPEFEPRARERAYAFGH); HaloTag: Promega HaloTag)
Terms and licenses: Academic/Nonprofit Terms; Industry Terms: Not Available to Industry
How to cite: pHaloTag-PS was a gift from Thomas Leonard & Ivan Yudushkin (Addgene plasmid # 86626 ; http://n2t.net/addgene:86626 ; RRID:Addgene_86626)
